>Addgene plasmid #191375 | OA-1085F | addgene full sequence | sequence record 381989 | Addgene NGS Result
TATCCACAGAATCAGGGGATAACGCAGGAAAGAACATGTGAGCAAAAGGCCAGCAAAAGGCCAGGAACCG
TAAAAAGGCCGCGTTGCTGGCGTTTTTCCATAGGCTCCGCCCCCCTGACGAGCATCACAAAAATCGACGC
TCAAGTCAGAGGTGGCGAAACCCGACAGGACTATAAAGATACCAGGCGTTTCCCCCTGGAAGCTCCCTCG
TGCGCTCTCCTGTTCCGACCCTGCCGCTTACCGGATACCTGTCCGCCTTTCTCCCTTCGGGAAGCGTGGC
GCTTTCTCATAGCTCACGCTGTAGGTATCTCAGTTCGGTGTAGGTCGTTCGCTCCAAGCTGGGCTGTGTG
CACGAACCCCCCGTTCAGCCCGACCGCTGCGCCTTATCCGGTAACTATCGTCTTGAGTCCAACCCGGTAA
GACACGACTTATCGCCACTGGCAGCAGCCACTGGTAACAGGATTAGCAGAGCGAGGTATGTAGGCGGTGC
TACAGAGTTCTTGAAGTGGTGGCCTAACTACGGCTACACTAGAAGAACAGTATTTGGTATCTGCGCTCTG
CTGAAGCCAGTTACCTTCGGAAAAAGAGTTGGTAGCTCTTGATCCGGCAAACAAACCACCGCTGGTAGCG
GTGGTTTTTTTGTTTGCAAGCAGCAGATTACGCGCAGAAAAAAAGGATCTCAAGAAGATCCTTTGATCTT
TTCTACGGGGTCTGACGCTCAGTGGAACGAAAACTCACGTTAAGGGATTTTGGTCATGAGATTATCAAAA
AGGATCTTCACCTAGATCCTTTTAAATTAAAAATGAAGTTTTAAATCAATCTAAAGTATATATGAGTAAA
CTTGGTCTGACAGTTACCAATGCTTAATCAGTGAGGCACCTATCTCAGCGATCTGTCTATTTCGTTCATC
CATAGTTGCCTGACTCCCCGTCGTGTAGATAACTACGATACGGGAGGGCTTACCATCTGGCCCCAGTGCT
GCAATGATACCGCGAGACCCACGCTCACCGGCTCCAGATTTATCAGCAATAAACCAGCCAGCCGGAAGGG
CCGAGCGCAGAAGTGGTCCTGCAACTTTATCCGCCTCCATCCAGTCTATTAATTGTTGCCGGGAAGCTAG
AGTAAGTAGTTCGCCAGTTAATAGTTTGCGCAACGTTGTTGCCATTGCTACAGGCATCGTGGTGTCACGC
TCGTCGTTTGGTATGGCTTCATTCAGCTCCGGTTCCCAACGATCAAGGCGAGTTACATGATCCCCCATGT
TGTGCAAAAAAGCGGTTAGCTCCTTCGGTCCTCCGATCGTTGTCAGAAGTAAGTTGGCCGCAGTGTTATC
ACTCATGGTTATGGCAGCACTGCATAATTCTCTTACTGTCATGCCATCCGTAAGATGCTTTTCTGTGACT
GGTGAGTACTCAACCAAGTCATTCTGAGAATAGTGTATGCGGCGACCGAGTTGCTCTTGCCCGGCGTCAA
TACGGGATAATACCGCGCCACATAGCAGAACTTTAAAAGTGCTCATCATTGGAAAACGTTCTTCGGGGCG
AAAACTCTCAAGGATCTTACCGCTGTTGAGATCCAGTTCGATGTAACCCACTCGTGCACCCAACTGATCT
TCAGCATCTTTTACTTTCACCAGCGTTTCTGGGTGAGCAAAAACAGGAAGGCAAAATGCCGCAAAAAAGG
GAATAAGGGCGACACGGAAATGTTGAATACTCATACTCTTCCTTTTTCAATATTATTGAAGCATTTATCA
GGGTTATTGTCTCATGAGCGGATACATATTTGAATGTATTTAGAAAAATAAACAAATAGGGGTTCCGCGC
ACATTTCCCCGAAAAGTGCCACCTGACGTCTAAGAAACCATTATTATCATGACATTAACCTATAAAAATA
GGCGTATCACGAGGCCCTTTCGTCTCGCGCGTTTCGGTGATGACGGTGAAAACCTCTGACACATGCAGCT
CCCGGAGACGGTCACAGCTTGTCTGTAAGCGGATGCCGGGAGCAGACAAGCCCGTCAGGGCGCGTCAGCG
GGTGTTGGCGGGTGTCGGGGCTGGCTTAACTATGCGGCATCAGAGCAGATTGTACTGAGAGTGCACCATA
TGCGGTGTGAAATACCGCACAGATGCGTAAGGAGAAAATACCGCATCAGGCGCCATTCGCCATTCAGGCT
GCGCAACTGTTGGGAAGGGCGATCGGTGCGGGCCTCTTCGCTATTACGCCAGCTGGCGAAAGGGGGATGT
GCTGCAAGGCGATTAAGTTGGGTAACGCCAGGGTTTTCCCAGTCACGACGTTGTAAAACGACGGCCAGTG
CCAAGCTTTGTTTAAAAATATAACAAAATTGTGATCCCACAAAATGAAGTGGGGCAAAATCAAATAATTA
ATAGTGTCCGTAAACTTGTTGGTCTTCAACTTTTTGAGGAACACGTTGGACGGCAAATCCGTGACTATAA
CACAAGTTGATTTAATAATTTTAGCCAACACGTCGGGCTGCGTGTTTTTTGCCGACGCGTCTGTGTACAC
GTTGATTAACTGGTCGATTAAACTGTTGAAATAATTTAATTTTTGGTTCTTCTTTAAATCTGTGATGAAA
TTTTTTAAAATAACTTTAAATTCTTCATTGGTAAAAAATGCCACGTTTTGCAACTTGTGAGGGTCTAATA
TGAGGTCAAACTCAGTAGGAGTTTTATCCAAAAAAGAAAACATGATTACGTCTGTACACGAACGCGTATT
AACGCAGAGTGCAAAGTATAAGAGGGTTAAAAAATATATTTTACGCACCATATACGCATCGGGTTGATAT
CGTTAATATGGATCAATTTGAACAGTTGATTAACGTGTCTCTGCTCAAGTCTTTGATCAAAACGCAAATC
GACGAAAATGTGTCGGACAATATCAAGTCGATGAGCGAAAAACTAAAAAGGCTAGAATACGACAATCTCA
CAGACAGCGTTGAGATATACGGTATTCACGACAGCAGGCTGAATAATAAAAAAATTAGAAACTATTATTT
AACCCTAGAAAGATAATCATATTGTGACGTACGTTAAAGATAATCATGCGTAAAATTGACGCATGTGTTT
TATCGGTCTGTATATCGAGGTTTATTTATTAATTTGAATAGATATTAAGTTTTATTATATTTACACTTAC
ATACTAATAATAAATTCAACAAACAATTTATTTATGTTTATTTATTTATTAAAAAAAACAAAAACTCAAA
ATTTCTTCTATAAAGTAACAAAACTTTTAAACATTCTCTCTTTTACAAAAATAAACTTATTTTGTACTTT
AAAAACAGTCATGTTGTATTATAAAATAAGTAATTAGCTTAACTTATACATAATAGAAACAAATTATACT
TATTAGTCAGTCAGAAACAACTTTGGCACATATCAATATTATGCTCTCGACAAATAACTTTTTTGCATTT
TTTGCACGATGCATTTGCCTTTCGCCTTATTTTAGAGGGGCAGTAAGTACAGTAAGTACGTTTTTTCATT
ACTGGCTCTTCAGTACTGTCATCTGATGTACCAGGCACTTCATTTGGCAAAATATTAGAGATATTATCGC
GCAAATATCTCTTCAAAGTAGGAGCTTCTAAACGCTTACGCATAAACGATGACGTCAGGCTCATGTAAAG
GTTTCTCATAAATTTTTTGCGACTTTGAACCTTTTCTCCCTTGCTACTGACATTATGGCTGTATATAATA
AAAGAATTTATGCAGGCAATGTTTATCATTCCGTACAATAATGCCATAGGCCACCTATTCGTCTTCCTAC
TGCAGGTCATCACAGAACACATTTGGTCTAGCGTGTCCACTCCGCCTTTAGTTTGATTATAATACATAAC
CATTTGCGGTTTACCGGTACTTTCGTTGATAGAAGCATCCTCATCACAAGATGATAATAAGTATACCATC
TTAGCTGGCTTCGGTTTATATGAGACGAGAGTAAGGGGTCCGTCAAAACAAAACATCGATGTTCCCACTG
GCCTGGAGCGACTGTTTTTCAGTACTTCCGGTATCTCGCGTTTGTTTGATCGCACGGTTCCCACAATGGT
TAATTCGAGCTCGCCCGGGCTCCTAGGAGATCTATATGTCTTGCCGAAGCACATTAACCCAAGCCATTTA
TATATCAAGTACAAGTTGATTTGATTCTAGTGATGGACTGACACGAATCTATGGCACTGTTGCAGAGCTT
ACAAACAGGTACCCGGAGTCGCTTCAATTATTCAATCATCCATTCAAAAACTTCCATCTCTTCCAATTAG
CCAATATTCAAATTGGAATCCAGCCAGCCGACGGAGGCAGATGGTCTACCTGGCAACTATAGAGTTTCCA
TGTTTCCAGACTTTCCCTCCCGGTAAACGGAGACAAAACGACAGACGTAAGTAGGTACATATGCATACCG
CACGGACAAATCAAATTTGTCTGGCAGCTCCAATTAGAGTCGTTAAAAATTTAACGATGCGCTAAATAAC
TTCAAGCTATTTGTCTCGCTGGATTGGCTTCGAGTGGTAAGATCCTATCAAATGCCGAAAACAAAAAACT
TTCTTCTTAATTGTTCGTTCTTCAACACCTCTCCATGGTGATAACGGATACGGTTTCATTGTCAGCATCC
ATCCTCCGAAAAATACATTACGCCTTGAAATATGCAATCGCAAACACGGATCTGTTTGGAACATTTATTT
TACTATGAAGAGATGCGATAGGTAATATTTATTTGAGCGTTTAAGATACTCATTGTTCTCTCAAAGAATG
TCATTGAAAGCCAACGAGGTCAAATCAAATATTATAATAAAAAGGTCAAAGAGGACTAACTTAAAGCTCT
CTTTATGGATAGGAAAAAATATTTTCGCCCATCGCTAGAACTTTTACCGTTTCCATTGAGTATATAACTA
AGATGAATGAGGCTAATTGATGTTTAAACAAGATGCTTCGGCAATTAATAATAAGGAATGGTAAAGCATT
CTTCAAATGTTACTATGTTCTCAAATTTTCAAGAATTAGGTATTCAAGAAATTCTTTCAGGCATATTCCA
TAATCTGCACAAGCAGCTACTTTAGAAATTATTGCCGGGCTTAAATTATATGTACAACATTTCCTGAGTA
TTTTCTGACAAAAATTCTCACAAGGGAAGGTCACGATGGAGTTACACGGGGTTTTTAACCGGACTATTTT
TGTTAGATTCTACATGTCGAAATATGAAAAACCCCAAAGCCTTTCGGGTGATGGACCAGTGGTGTAGCCA
GGAGGGGCTCTGAAAGGGGTAATTTTGTACGTATATTATATTATTAAGCTAATTGGAAATTTGACAAAAA
TATTTTTTTAGTATTTATTGTGATGGTAGAGAACAAAATTGACATTAATGTACGTTTGAAATGTATTTGC
CATGCCTTTGGCGTACTAACATGGAGTATGGACACCAAAACCGATTTCGCGATCGCTTAATTAATCATCA
CAAACGAAACTATTATAATCGTCTTCAGGGGAACGGTAGCATCATATCTGTCACCAGTCAGTCGGATTCC
TTTCTTTCGGCATAAATTATGCTCGGGTGACGAGACGAGTTGAAAATCCCGTAAATTAAAACATATACCA
CACTCGCCGTCCTAGACGACGACGACGACGACGATTCCCAAGGAATTGAACCCTTCATTTGCATTTCACT
ACCGCTCTGAGAGATGCAAAGCGCGCCAGACAGTCGATCGAATCTGCAGACCAGAGAGTCACATCAAGAA
TGTTGACATTCCACCAGAAGACTCTAATTATTCTTCGCTCGACTGGGAAAACTGTTAACAACTGCTCGAG
TGTGGTCGGAGCGGCTCACAGTGCGTTTTCCCGTAGACAAAAATCAAATTTCATGGTATTTTTCGGCGAT
AAACAGTAAGTTAAAGGGAACCCGAATTTAGTGCTATATAATTTAATTCCACTAGAGTTTGTATCCTTTG
ATAGATACGCGTATTTCGACCTCAACTGCAAGGCCGTCGTGTACTAGACTTGACTAATCCAGACTGGTCT
TTTAGTTATGACTTCTGTCCACATCTCCATACATTCAACGCACTGTGCGGCTGTGCTGTGCGACTCCGTC
GAGTCGACCAACATAGTTGAAACAAATTGAATATTTAATTGATCGTTATAGGAATGGTGTTAGATGAGTC
ATCCTTTACAGTAAGCACATACAGTATTATAATTGAAGATCGTCGGCAGATAGGTGTGTAGGGTAGAGTA
TCAGCAATAAGTTGGGACGTTTGACTTTTTGTAGGTAGACAAAAACTAAACTTTTTTTCGCTTCTCTATG
TGTGCCCCTGGGTAGCGTTCCGTTCCGATTGGGGTGCGAACGAATGAAATCGCCCATCGAGTTGATACGT
CCATCCATCGCTAGAACCGCGTTCGCTGTAGAAGACTATATAAGAGCAGAGGCAAGAGTAGTGAAATGCT
AGCGCAAGTAAACCCCTACCAACTGGTCGGGGTTTGAAACACGGGTGTTGGTCTTGAGGTCAAAGATGTT
CAAGTAAACCCCTACCAACTGGTCGGGGTTTGAAACAATCAAGTTGAATAGCTGCAGTCCGGTTTCCAAG
TAAACCCCTACCAACTGGTCGGGGTTTGAAACAGCTCGGCGATGAGGAACACTGGCATACGGCAAGTAAA
CCCCTACCAACTGGTCGGGGTTTGAAACAGTATGGTGCATTCTCTCGATTCTAGTACACAAGTAAACCCC
TACCAACTGGTCGGGGTTTGAAACTTTTTTTCTTAAGGCTAGCGGTGGTTGTTCATCGATTCCTAATATT
GCAGTGAAGCAGTTTGTTGTGCATGGCGAAGATAAGGTTAGGGCGAGGAATGCCTTGGAAATAAGCGGCA
CTGGGCCGTATGAATAAAAAGCGTTGAACTTTACTACATGTAGCATCTACTCAAAAACAAAATCCACAAA
GTTTACTACACTTTTGGTATGAATAAAAACCTTTTCGAACATGTAGTACCTACTACTTTAAGAAAATTCT
ATTCAAAGTACAGAGTAATGCTGCATGTTAAGAAAATTCCATTCAGAGTGACTCTTGAAATCAATAAAAT
CATGCATATATGCCAAATTTGTCACTTATTCACGTGACAAATTATGTGAAAATATGAATATTACTACATT
CCCGCTATGCATCGCGTAATCGATCATGAAATTTATGTTGGTTATGTAACTTTACAGTATTCCCTTTATG
TGCATGTGAATTTTATAATGATTTGACAACAAGGATTTTCCTTAGAATTTTCGAATTTTAGCTAGAAATC
TGTATCCTATGAATGAATCTTGAGATAACAGCAATTGTAACATTATAAAGTTCCTAACATTTTCAAGATT
CCAGTATTGAGGCCTTTTGGGCCCGGCGCGCCAATTCGAGCTCGCCCGGGGATCTAATTCAATTAGAGAC
TAATTCAATTAGAGCTAATTCAATTAGGATCCAAGCTTATCGATTTCGAACCCTCGACCGCCGGAGTATA
AATAGAGGCGCTTCGTCTACGGAGCGACAATTCAATTCAAACAAGCAAAGTGAACACGTCGCTAAGCGAA
AGCTAAGCAAATAAACAAGCGCAGCTGAACAAGCTAAACAATCGGGGTACCGCTAGAGTCGACGGTACGA
TCCACCGGTCGCCACCATGGTGAGCAAGGGCGAGGAGGTCATCAAAGAGTTCATGCGCTTCAAGGTGCGC
ATGGAGGGCTCCATGAACGGCCACGAGTTCGAGATCGAGGGCGAGGGCGAGGGCCGCCCCTACGAGGGCA
CCCAGACCGCCAAGCTGAAGGTGACCAAGGGCGGCCCCCTGCCCTTCGCCTGGGACATCCTGTCCCCCCA
GTTCATGTACGGCTCCAAGGCGTACGTGAAGCACCCCGCCGACATCCCCGATTACAAGAAGCTGTCCTTC
CCCGAGGGCTTCAAGTGGGAGCGCGTGATGAACTTCGAGGACGGCGGTCTGGTGACCGTGACCCAGGACT
CCTCCCTGCAGGACGGCACGCTGATCTACAAGGTGAAGATGCGCGGCACCAACTTCCCCCCCGACGGCCC
CGTAATGCAGAAGAAGACCATGGGCTGGGAGGCCTCCACCGAGCGCCTGTACCCCCGCGACGGCGTGCTG
AAGGGCGAGATCCACCAGGCCCTGAAGCTGAAGGACGGCGGCCACTACCTGGTGGAGTTCAAGACCATCT
ACATGGCCAAGAAGCCCGTGCAACTGCCCGGCTACTACTACGTGGACACCAAGCTGGACATCACCTCCCA
CAACGAGGACTACACCATCGTGGAACAGTACGAGCGCTCCGAGGGCCGCCACCACCTGTTCCTGGGGCAT
GGCACCGGCAGCACCGGCAGCGGCAGCTCCGGCACCGCCTCCTCCGAGGACAACAACATGGCCGTTATCA
AGGAATTTATGCGCTTCAAAGTTAGGATGGAGGGATCCATGAACGGACATGAGTTCGAGATCGAGGGAGA
GGGCGAGGGACGCCCGTATGAAGGCACACAAACAGCCAAACTCAAGGTCACCAAGGGCGGACCACTGCCC
TTCGCCTGGGATATCCTGAGTCCCCAGTTTATGTACGGCAGCAAGGCCTACGTTAAGCACCCCGCTGACA
TACCGGACTACAAAAAGCTGTCCTTTCCGGAAGGCTTCAAGTGGGAGCGCGTGATGAATTTCGAAGACGG
AGGACTGGTCACTGTGACCCAAGATAGCAGTTTGCAGGACGGTACACTGATCTATAAGGTTAAAATGCGC
GGCACTAACTTTCCGCCAGATGGCCCAGTGATGCAGAAGAAGACCATGGGTTGGGAGGCATCCACCGAAC
GTCTGTACCCTCGAGACGGAGTGCTCAAGGGCGAGATCCATCAGGCCCTCAAACTGAAAGATGGTGGTCA
CTACCTGGTCGAATTTAAGACCATTTACATGGCCAAGAAGCCGGTTCAGCTGCCCGGATATTATTATGTG
GATACGAAACTGGATATAACTTCGCATAACGAAGACTACACCATTGTCGAGCAGTATGAGCGCAGCGAAG
GCCGACATCACCTGTTCCTCTACGGCATGGACGAGCTGTACAAGTAGGCGGCCGCGACTCTAGATCATAA
TCAGCCATACCACATTTGTAGAGGTTTTACTTGCTTTAAAAAACCTCCCACACCTCCCCCTGAACCTGAA
ACATAAAATGAATGCAATTGTTGTTGTTAACTTGTTTATTGCAGCTTATAATGGTTACAAATAAAGCAAT
AGCATCACAAATTTCACAAATAAAGCATTTTTTTCACTGCATTCTAGTTGTGGTTTGTCCAAACTCATCA
ATGTATCTTAAAGCTTCTAGGCCGGCCGATCTCGGATCTGACAATGTTCAGTGCAGAGACTCGGCTACGC
CTCGTGGACTTTGAAGTTGACCAACAATGTTTATTCTTACCTCTAATAGTCCTCTGTGGCAAGGTCAAGA
TTCTGTTAGAAGCCAATGAAGAACCTGGTTGTTCAATAACATTTTGTTCGTCTAATATTTCACTACCGCT
TGACGTTGGCTGCACTTCATGTACCTCATCTATAAACGCTTCTTCTGTATCGCTCTGGACGTCATCTTCA
CTTACGTGATCTGATATTTCACTGTCAGAATCCTCACCAACAAGCTCGTCATCGCTTTGCAGAAGAGCAG
AGAGGATATGCTCATCGTCTAAAGAACTACCCATTTTATTATATATTAGTCACGATATCTATAACAAGAA
AATATATATATAATAAGTTATCACGTAAGTAGAACATGAAATAACAATATAATTATCGTATGAGTTAAAT
CTTAAAAGTCACGTAAAAGATAATCATGCGTCATTTTGACTCACGCGGTCGTTATAGTTCAAAATCAGTG
ACACTTACCGCATTGACAAGCACGCCTCACGGGAGCTCCAAGCGGCGACTGAGATGTCCTAAATGCACAG
CGACGGATTCGCGCTATTTAGAAAGAGAGAGCAATATTTCAAGAATGCATGCGTCAATTTTACGCAGACT
ATCTTTCTAGGGTTAAAAAAGATTTGCGCTTTACTCGACCTAAACTTTAAACACGTCATAGAATCTTCGT
TTGACAAAAACCACATTGTGGCCAAGCTGTGTGACGCGACGCGCGCTAAAGAATGGCAAACCAAGTCGCG
CGAGCGTCGACTCTAGAGGATCCCCGGGTACCGAGCTCGAATTCGTAATCATGTCATAGCTGTTTCCTGT
GTGAAATTGTTATCCGCTCACAATTCCACACAACATACGAGCCGGAAGCATAAAGTGTAAAGCCTGGGGT
GCCTAATGAGTGAGCTAACTCACATTAATTGCGTTGCGCTCACTGCCCGCTTTCCAGTCGGGAAACCTGT
CGTGCCAGCTGCATTAATGAATCGGCCAACGCGCGGGGAGAGGCGGTTTGCGTATTGGGCGCTCTTCCGC
TTCCTCGCTCACTGACTCGCTGCGCTCGGTCGTTCGGCTGCGGCGAGCGGTATCAGCTCACTCAAAGGCG
GTAATACGGT
Features (pLannotate 1.2.2; 24 found; start..end, strand, type, name):
     95..683     -  rep_origin     ori: high-copy-number ColE1/pMB1/pBR322/pUC origin of replication
    854..1714    -  CDS            AmpR: β-lactamase; bla; confers resistance to ampicillin, carbenicillin, and related antibiotics
   1715..1819    -  promoter       AmpR promoter: bla
   1914..1949    +  CDS            rop (fragment): Rop protein, which maintains plasmids at low copy number; rop
   2051..2150    +  misc_feature   bom (fragment): basis of mobility region from pBR322
   2156..2310    -  CDS            lacZα (fragment): LacZα fragment of β-galactosidase; lacZ fragment
   2314..2781    -  CDS            LEF-9 (fragment): LEF9_NPVAC - Experimental evidence at protein level: Swiss-Prot protein existence level 1. Component of the viral DNA-dependent RNA polymerase which is composed of four equimolar subunits of LEF-4, LEF-8, LEF-9, and p47. Plays an essential role in late and very late gene expression. From Autographa californica nuclear polyhedrosis virus (AcMNPV).
   2808..3011    +  CDS            FP (fragment): FP25_NPVAC - Experimental evidence at protein level: Swiss-Prot protein existence level 1. From Autographa californica nuclear polyhedrosis virus (AcMNPV).
   6445..6480    +  misc_RNA       RfxCas13d DR36: 36-base direct repeat for an RfxCas13d pre-gRNA (Konermann et al., 2018)
   6511..6546    +  misc_RNA       RfxCas13d DR36: 36-base direct repeat for an RfxCas13d pre-gRNA (Konermann et al., 2018)
   6577..6612    +  misc_RNA       RfxCas13d DR36: 36-base direct repeat for an RfxCas13d pre-gRNA (Konermann et al., 2018)
   6643..6678    +  misc_RNA       RfxCas13d DR36: 36-base direct repeat for an RfxCas13d pre-gRNA (Konermann et al., 2018)
   6709..6744    +  misc_RNA       RfxCas13d DR36: 36-base direct repeat for an RfxCas13d pre-gRNA (Konermann et al., 2018)
   7481..7603    +  promoter       hsp70 promoter (fragment): Drosophila melanogaster hsp70Bb promoter
   7647..9074    +  CDS            tdTomato: tdTomato is a basic (constitutively fluorescent) orange fluorescent protein published in 2004, derived from Discosoma sp.. It is reported to be a somewhat slowly-maturing tandem dimer with low acid sensitivity.
   9093..9176    +  CDS            large T antigen (fragment): large T antigen from SV40 (simian virus 40)
   9199..9320    +  polyA_signal   SV40 poly(A) signal: SV40 polyadenylation signal
  10023..10163   +  CDS            FP (fragment): FP25_NPVAC - Experimental evidence at protein level: Swiss-Prot protein existence level 1. From Autographa californica nuclear polyhedrosis virus (AcMNPV).
  10156..10194   -  misc_feature   MCS (fragment): pUC18/19 multiple cloning site
  10227..10243   -  protein_bind   lac operator: The lac repressor binds to the lac operator to inhibit transcription in E. coli. This inhibition can be relieved by adding lactose or isopropyl-β-D-thiogalactopyranoside (IPTG). lac repressor encoded by lacI
  10251..10281   -  promoter       lac promoter: promoter for the E. coli lac operon
  10296..10317   -  protein_bind   CAP binding site: CAP binding activates transcription in the presence of cAMP. E. coli catabolite activator protein
  10330..10422   -  CDS            lacI (fragment): lac repressor; lacI; The lac repressor binds to the lac operator to inhibit transcription in E. coli. This inhibition can be relieved by adding lactose or isopropyl-β-D-thiogalactopyranoside (IPTG).
  10424..10510   -  rep_origin     RSF ori (fragment): Plasmids containing the RSF 1030 origin of replication can be propagated in E. coli cells that contain additional plasmids with compatible origins.
