[The description below was written by a language model from this plasmid's Addgene catalogue record and pLannotate feature annotations shown in this document.]
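Description:
OA-1085F is a piggyBac transposon plasmid for insect expression, built to generate transgenic Aedes aegypti carrying a CRISPR guide array against the yellow gene. It is maintained in E. coli as a high-copy plasmid through a ColE1/pUC-type origin and selected with ampicillin via the β-lactamase gene. The remaining bacterial annotations (fragments of lacZα, the lac promoter and operator, rop, bom, lacI and an RSF origin) are remnants of the cloning backbone. The short baculovirus-derived fragments annotated as FP25 and LEF-9 flank the cargo region. They are consistent with the AcMNPV sequence context from which piggyBac was originally isolated, although the transposon terminal repeats themselves are not annotated in the feature table.

The payload is described as a U6-driven "crYellow" array followed by a UTR, with a 3xP3-tdTomato marker. The feature table shows five evenly spaced 36-base RfxCas13d direct repeats. This is the arrangement expected for a pre-crRNA array holding four spacers, matching the four catalogued gRNAs targeting yellow, and it indicates that the guides are for the RNA-targeting Cas13d nuclease rather than Cas9. The U6 promoter and UTR named in the purpose line were not detected by the annotation, and a large stretch upstream of the array is unannotated. No Cas13d coding sequence is annotated, so the nuclease would presumably be supplied from a separate construct or line.

Downstream, an hsp70 core promoter fragment precedes tdTomato and an SV40 polyadenylation signal. This fits a 3xP3 marker, in which Pax6-binding sites on a minimal promoter give eye-specific fluorescence for screening transgenic animals. The associated publication concerns an engineered antiviral sensor in mosquitoes, which suggests this plasmid was used to test Cas13d targeting of an endogenous transcript.
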