Addgene plasmid #191375: OA-1085F
Purpose: pBac-U6-crYellow-array-UTR-3xp3-tdTomato
Depositing lab: Omar Akbari. Depositing organization: University of California, San Diego (UCSD). Publication: Engineered Antiviral Sensor Targets Infected Mosquitoes. Dalla Benetta E, Lopez-Denman AJ, Li HH, Masri RA, Brogan DJ, Bui M, Yang T, Li M, Dunn M, Klein MJ, Jackson S, Catalan K, Blasdell KR, Tng P, Antoshechkin I, Alphey LS, Paradkar PN, Akbari OS. CRISPR J. 2023 Dec;6(6):543-556. doi: 10.1089/crispr.2023.0056. PubMed 38108518.
Backbone
  Vector backbone: piggyBac
  Backbone size w/o insert (bp): 10197
  Total vector size (bp): 10497
  Vector type: Insect Expression
  Selectable markers: tdTomato
Growth in bacteria
  Bacterial resistance: Ampicillin, 100 μg/mL
  Growth temperature: 37°C
  Growth strain: DH5alpha
  Copy number: High Copy
Gene/Insert
  Gene/Insert name: 4 gRNAs targeting yellow
  Species: Aedes aegypti
  Insert size (bp): 300
Terms and licenses: Academic/Nonprofit Terms; Industry Terms: Not Available to Industry
How to cite: OA-1085F was a gift from Omar Akbari (Addgene plasmid # 191375 ; http://n2t.net/addgene:191375 ; RRID:Addgene_191375)
